Addgene plasmid #57422: mEos2-Talin-H-18
Purpose: Localization: Talin Head Domain, Excitation: 505 / 569, Emission: 516 / 581
Depositing lab: Michael Davidson. Depositing organization: Florida State University, Tallahassee. Publication: Nanoscale architecture of integrin-based cell adhesions. Kanchanawong P, Shtengel G, Pasapera AM, Ramko EB, Davidson MW, Hess HF, Waterman CM. Nature. 2010 Nov 25;468(7323):580-4. doi: 10.1038/nature09621. PubMed 21107430.
Backbone
  Vector backbone: mEos2
  Backbone size w/o insert (bp): 4750
  Vector type: Mammalian Expression
  Selectable markers: Neomycin (select with G418)
Growth in bacteria
  Bacterial resistance: Kanamycin, 50 μg/mL
  Growth temperature: 37°C
  Growth strain: DH5alpha
  Copy number: High Copy
Gene/Insert
  Gene/Insert name: Talin H (alt name: NM_011602.5)
  Species: M. musculus (mouse)
  Mutation: Talin Head Domain
  Promoter: CMV
  Tag / fusion protein: mEos2
  Cloning method: Unknown
  Sequencing primers: 5′ CMV-F; 3′ SV40pA-R
Terms and licenses: Academic/Nonprofit Terms; Industry Terms
Depositor comments: . Excitation = 505 / 569; Emission = 516 / 581
How to cite: mEos2-Talin-H-18 was a gift from Michael Davidson (Addgene plasmid # 57422 ; http://n2t.net/addgene:57422 ; RRID:Addgene_57422)
