[The description below was written by a language model from this plasmid's Addgene catalogue record.]
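Description:
mEos2-Talin-H-18 is a mammalian expression plasmid that produces a fusion of the mouse talin head domain with the photoconvertible fluorescent protein mEos2. It is built on an mEos2 backbone of about 4.75 kb (excluding the insert), is maintained as a high-copy plasmid in E. coli under kanamycin selection, and carries a neomycin resistance marker so that transfected mammalian cells can be selected with G418. Expression of the fusion is driven by the CMV promoter, a strong constitutive promoter in most mammalian cell lines. The listed 3′ sequencing primer suggests that an SV40 polyadenylation signal follows the coding region, although no feature table is provided to confirm the layout. The record does not state the orientation of the tag relative to talin, the linker between the two parts (the "18" in the name is not explained), or the cloning method.

The insert is only the head region of talin rather than the full-length protein. Talin is a cytoskeletal adaptor that links integrins to actin at focal adhesions, and its head domain is the portion that engages integrin cytoplasmic tails. mEos2 initially fluoresces green (excitation 505 nm, emission 516 nm) and can be photoconverted to a red state (excitation 569 nm, emission 581 nm), a property that makes it suitable for single-molecule localisation methods such as PALM as well as pulse-chase style tracking. The construct serves as a localisation marker for the talin head domain, and the associated publication concerns the nanoscale architecture of integrin-based cell adhesions, consistent with use in super-resolution mapping of protein positions within adhesion complexes.
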