>Addgene plasmid #57422 | mEos2-Talin-H-18 | depositor partial sequence | sequence record 88556 | insert sequence
TCCGCTAGCGCTACCGGTCGCCACCATGAGTGCGATTAAGCCAGACATGAAGATCAAACTCCGTATGGAA
GGCAACGTAAACGGGCACCACTTTGTGATCGACGGAGATGGTACAGGCAAGCCTTTTGAGGGAAAACAGA
GTATGGATCTTGAAGTCAAAGAGGGCGGACCTCTGCCTTTTGCCTTTGATATCCTGACCACTGCATTCCA
TTACGGCAACAGGGTATTCGCCAAATATCCAGACAACATACAAGACTATTTTAAGCAGTCGTTTCCTAAG
GGGTATTCGTGGGAACGAAGCTTGACTTTCGAAGACGGGGGCATTTGCATTGCCAGAAACGACATAACAA
TGGAAGGGGACACTTTCTATAATAAAGTTCGATTTTATGGTACCAACTTTCCCGCCAATGGTCCAGTTAT
GCAGAAGAAGACGCTGAAATGGGAGCCCTCCACTGAGAAAATGTATGTGCGTGATGGAGTGCTGACGGGT
GATATTCATATGGCTTTGTTGCTTGAAGGAAATGCCCATTACCGATGTGACTTCAGAACTACTTACAAAG
CTAAGGAGAAGGGTGTCAAGTTACCAGGCTACCACTTTGTGGACCACTGCATTGAGATTTTAAGCCATGA
CAAAGATTACAACAAGGTTAAGCTGTATGAGCATGCTGTTGCTCATTCTGGATTGCCTGACAATGCCAGA
CGATCCGGACTCAGATCTCGAGCTCAAGCTAGCTTCGAATTCGCAGAAGCTGCCACCATGGTTGCGCTTT
CGCTGAAGATTAGCATTGGGAATGTGGTGAAGACGATGCAATTTGAGCCATCTACCATGGTGTACGACGC
CTGCCGCATGATTCGTGAGCGGATCCCAGAGGCCCTGGCTGGCCCTCCCAACGACTTTGGGCTCTTTCTG
TCAGATGATGACCCCAAAAAAGGCATCTGGCTAGAGGCTGGGAAAGCTTTGGACTACTACATGCTCCGAA
ATGGGGACACCATGGAGTACAGAAAAAAGCAGAGACCCCTGAAGATCCGGATGTTAGACGGAACGGTGAA
GACTATCATGGTGGATGACTCCAAGACCGTCACAGACATGCTCATGACCATTTGTGCCCGAATTGGTATC
ACCAACCATGATGAGTATTCACTGGTTCGAGAGCTGATGGAAGAAAAGAAAGATGAGGGGACAGGGACCC
TGAGAAAAGACAAGACCCTACTGCGAGATGAAAAGAAGATGGAGAAGCTAAAGCAGAAGTTGCACACAGA
CGATGAGTTGAACTGGCTGGACCATGGGCGGACACTGAGGGAACAGGGAGTGGAAGAGCATGAGACGTTG
CTGCTGCGGAGAAAGTTCTTCTACTCAGACCAGAATGTGGATTCCCGAGACCCTGTACAGCTGAACCTTC
TCTATGTGCAGGCACGAGATGACATCCTGAATGGCTCCCATCCTGTCTCCTTTGACAAGGCCTGTGAATT
TGCAGGCTTCCAGTGCCAGATCCAGTTTGGACCTCACAATGAACAGAAGCACAAGGCTGGCTTCCTTGAC
CTGAAGGACTTCCTGCCCAAGGAGTATGTGAAGCAGAAGGGAGAGCGTAAGATCTTTCAGGCACACAAGA
ATTGTGGGCAGATGAGTGAAATTGAGGCCAAGGTACGCTACGTGAAGCTGGCCCGTTCCCTCAAGACTTA
CGGTGTCTCCTTCTTCCTAGTCAAGGAAAAGATGAAGGGGAAGAATAAACTGGTGCCCAGGCTGTTGGGC
ATCACTAAGGAGTGTGTGATGCGTGTGGATGAGAAGACCAAGGAGGTGATTCAGGAATGGAGCCTCACCA
ACATCAAACGCTGGGCTGCCTCTCCCAAGAGCTTTACTCTGGACTTTGGAGACTATCAGGATGGCTACTA
CTCAGTACAGACGACAGAAGGCGAGCAGATCGCACAGCTCATTGCTGGCTACATAGATATCATCCTTAAG
AAGAAAAAAAGCAAGGACCATTTTGGGCTGGAGGGAGATGAAGAGTCTACTATGTTGGAGGACTCAGTGT
CTCCCAAAAAGTCAACAGTCCTTCAGTAAGTCGACGGTACCGCGGGCCCGGGATCCACCGGATCTAGATA
ACTGATCATAATCAGCCAT
