>Addgene plasmid #57422 | mEos2-Talin-H-18 | addgene partial sequence | sequence record 119767 | mKikGR-F 5'-TGAAATGGCTCTGTTGCTTG-3'
GGAGAAGGGTGTCAAGTTACCAGGCTACCACTTTGTGGACCACTGCATTGAGATTTTAAGCCATGACAAA
GATTACAACAAGGTTAAGCTGTATGAGCATGCTGTTGCTCATTCTGGATTGCCTGACAATGCCAGACGAT
CCGGACTCAGATCTCGAGCTCAAGCTAGCTTCGAATTCGCAGAAGCTGCCACCATGGTTGCGCTTTCGCT
GAAGATTAGCATTGGGAATGTGGTGAAGACGATGCAATTTGAGCCATCTACCATGGTGTACGACGCCTGC
CGCATGATTCGTGAGCGGATCCCAGAGGCCCTGGCTGGCCCTCCCAACGACTTTGGGCTCTTTCTGTCAG
ATGATGACCCCAAAAAAGGCATCTGGCTAGAGGCTGGGAAAGCTTTGGACTACTACATGCTCCGAAATGG
GGACACCATGGAGTACAGAAAAAAGCAGAGACCCCTGAAGATCCGGATGTTAGACGGAACGGTGAAGACT
ATCATGGTGGATGACTCCAAGACCGTCACAGACATGCTCATGACCATTTGTGCCCGAATTGGTATCACCA
ACCATGATGAGTATTCACTGGTTCGAGAGCTGATGGAAGAAAAGAAAGATGAGGGGACAGGGACCCTGAG
AAAAGACAAGACCCTACTGCGAGATGAAAAGAAGATGGAGA
